Addgene plasmid #64894: Flag-mRunx1c
Purpose: Lentiviral expression of Flag-tagged murine transcription factor Runx1c
Depositing lab: Georges Lacaud. Depositing organization: Cancer Research UK Manchester Institute (CRUK-MI). Publication: Direct reprogramming of murine fibroblasts to hematopoietic progenitor cells. Batta K, Florkowska M, Kouskoff V, Lacaud G. Cell Rep. 2014 Dec 11;9(5):1871-84. doi: 10.1016/j.celrep.2014.11.002. Epub 2014 Nov 26. PubMed 25466247.
Backbone
  Vector backbone: Prrl-Sin-EF1
  Total vector size (bp): 8348
  Vector type: Mammalian Expression, Lentiviral
Growth in bacteria
  Bacterial resistance: Ampicillin, 100 μg/mL
  Growth temperature: 37°C
  Growth strain: Stbl3
  Copy number: Unknown
Gene/Insert
  Gene/Insert name: Runx1c
  Species: M. musculus (mouse)
  Insert size (bp): 1395
  Entrez Gene: Runx1 (a.k.a. AML1, CBF-alpha-2, Cbfa2, Pebp2a2, Pebpa2b)
  Cloning method: Unknown
  Sequencing primers: 5′ pTYF-5 (GTAGACATAATAGCAACAGAC); 3′ SV40 poly A Reverse
Terms and licenses: Academic/Nonprofit Terms; Industry Terms: Not Available to Industry
How to cite: Flag-mRunx1c was a gift from Georges Lacaud (Addgene plasmid # 64894 ; http://n2t.net/addgene:64894 ; RRID:Addgene_64894)
