[The description below was written by a language model from this plasmid's Addgene catalogue record and pLannotate feature annotations shown in this document.]
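Description:
Flag-mRunx1c is an 8,348 bp self-inactivating lentiviral transfer plasmid built on the Prrl-Sin-EF1 backbone for expression of the mouse transcription factor Runx1c in mammalian cells. It is maintained in E. coli through a high-copy ColE1/pUC-type origin and an ampicillin resistance gene (β-lactamase). It also carries an f1 origin, an SV40 origin, and remnants of a cloning-vector lac/lacZα region with T3 and T7 promoters. No mammalian selection marker or fluorescent reporter is annotated.

The viral portion follows a third-generation layout. A partial RSV enhancer/promoter is fused to a truncated HIV-1 5' LTR, so genomic RNA can be transcribed in packaging cells without Tat. This is followed by the Ψ packaging signal with a gag fragment, the Rev response element within an env fragment, and the cPPT/CTS element that aids nuclear import of the provirus. The 3' LTR has a ΔU3 deletion, which is copied to the 5' end during reverse transcription and inactivates LTR promoter activity after integration. An SV40 polyadenylation signal lies downstream.

Within the provirus, the human EF-1α core promoter drives an N-terminal FLAG epitope (annotated as a partial match to 3xFLAG) placed upstream of the murine Runx1 coding sequence; the catalogue lists the insert as 1,395 bp. Downstream lies hepatitis B virus-derived sequence, annotated as a post-transcriptional regulatory element along with HBsAg and X protein matches, which presumably enhances transcript expression in place of the more usual WPRE. The construct is intended for lentiviral delivery of tagged Runx1c, and the associated publication concerns direct reprogramming of murine fibroblasts to hematopoietic progenitor cells.
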