Features (pLannotate 1.2.2; 29 found; start..end, strand, type, name):
     27..131     +  promoter       AmpR promoter: bla
    132..992     +  CDS            AmpR: β-lactamase; bla; confers resistance to ampicillin, carbenicillin, and related antibiotics
   1163..1751    +  rep_origin     ori: high-copy-number ColE1/pMB1/pBR322/pUC origin of replication
   1934..2026    +  CDS            lacI (fragment): lac repressor; lacI; The lac repressor binds to the lac operator to inhibit transcription in E. coli. This inhibition can be relieved by adding lactose or isopropyl-β-D-thiogalactopyranoside (IPTG).
   2039..2060    +  protein_bind   CAP binding site: CAP binding activates transcription in the presence of cAMP. E. coli catabolite activator protein
   2075..2105    +  promoter       lac promoter: promoter for the E. coli lac operon
   2113..2129    +  protein_bind   lac operator: The lac repressor binds to the lac operator to inhibit transcription in E. coli. This inhibition can be relieved by adding lactose or isopropyl-β-D-thiogalactopyranoside (IPTG). lac repressor encoded by lacI
   2174..2192    +  promoter       T3 promoter: promoter for bacteriophage T3 RNA polymerase
   2220..2398    +  promoter       RSV promoter (fragment): Rous sarcoma virus enhancer/promoter
   2399..2656    +  LTR            5' LTR (truncated): truncated 5' long terminal repeat (LTR) from HIV-1
   2700..2825    +  misc_feature   HIV-1 Ψ: packaging signal of human immunodeficiency virus type 1
   2809..3172    +  CDS            HIV-1 gag (fragment): gag protein from human immunodeficiency virus 1; gag
   3267..3603    +  ncRNA          RRE: Accession: RF00036 - HIV Rev response element
   3639..4028    +  CDS            env (fragment): ENV_HV1H2 - Experimental evidence at protein level: Swiss-Prot protein existence level 1. [Transmembrane protein gp41]: Acts as a class I viral fusion protein. Under the current model, the protein has at least 3 conformational states: pre-fusion native state, pre-hairpin intermediate state, and post-fusion hairpin state. During fusion of viral and target intracellular membranes, the coiled coil regions (heptad repeats) assume a trimer-of-hairpins structure, positioning the fusion peptide in close proximity to the C-terminal region of the ectodomain. The formation of this structure appears to d
   4041..4158    +  misc_feature   cPPT/CTS: central polypurine tract and central termination sequence of HIV-1
   4197..4408    +  promoter       EF-1α core promoter: core promoter for human elongation factor EF-1α
   4411..4429    +  misc_feature   MCS (fragment): pBluescript multiple cloning site
   4438..4462    +  CDS            3xFLAG (fragment): three tandem FLAG® epitope tags
   4516..5853    +  CDS            Runx1: RUNX1_MOUSE - Also known as Aml1, Cbfa2, Pebp2ab. Experimental evidence at protein level: Swiss-Prot protein existence level 1. Isoform 4 shows higher binding activities for target genes and binds TCR-beta-E2 and RAG-1 target site with threefold higher affinity than other isoforms. It is less effective in the context of neutrophil terminal differentiation. From Mus musculus (Mouse).
   5863..6018    +  CDS            HBsAg (S) (fragment): major/small (S) envelope protein of hepatitis B virus hepatitis B surface antigen
   6333..6591    +  ncRNA          HBV PRE 1151-1410: Accession: RF02816 - Hepatitis B virus post-transcriptional regulatory element 1151-1410
   6557..6997    +  CDS            X: X_HBVD3 - Experimental evidence at protein level: Swiss-Prot protein existence level 1. Multifunctional protein that plays a role in silencing host antiviral defenses and promoting viral transcription. Does not seem to be essential for HBV infection. May be directly involved in development of cirrhosis and liver cancer (hepatocellular carcinoma). Most of cytosolic activities involve modulation of cytosolic calcium. The effect on apoptosis is controversial depending on the cell types in which the studies have been conducted. May induce apoptosis by localizing in mitochondria and causing loss of
   7019..7087    +  CDS            nef (fragment): NEF_HV1Z2 - Experimental evidence at protein level: Swiss-Prot protein existence level 1. Extracellular Nef protein targets CD4(+) T-lymphocytes for apoptosis by interacting with CXCR4 surface receptors. From Human immunodeficiency virus type 1 group M subtype D (isolate Z2/CDC-Z34) (HIV-1).
   7089..7322    +  LTR            3' LTR (ΔU3): self-inactivating 3' long terminal repeat (LTR) from HIV-1
   7394..7515    +  polyA_signal   SV40 poly(A) signal: SV40 polyadenylation signal
   7534..7669    +  rep_origin     SV40 ori: SV40 origin of replication
   7702..7720    -  promoter       T7 promoter: promoter for bacteriophage T7 RNA polymerase
   7728..7883    +  CDS            lacZα (fragment): LacZα fragment of β-galactosidase; lacZ fragment
   7891..8346    +  rep_origin     f1 ori (sequence partly withheld): f1 bacteriophage origin of replication; arrow indicates direction of (+) strand synthesis
>Addgene plasmid #64894 | Flag-mRunx1c | depositor full sequence | sequence record 109626 | Runx1c-in-SCBR757
CAGGTGGCACTTTTCGGGGAAATGTGCGCGGAACCCCTATTTGTTTATTTTTCTAAATACATTCAAATAT
GTATCCGCTCATGAGACAATAACCCTGATAAATGCTTCAATAATATTGAAAAAGGAAGAGTATGAGTATT
CAACATTTCCGTGTCGCCCTTATTCCCTTTTTTGCGGCATTTTGCCTTCCTGTTTTTGCTCACCCAGAAA
CGCTGGTGAAAGTAAAAGATGCTGAAGATCAGTTGGGTGCACGAGTGGGTTACATCGAACTGGATCTCAA
CAGCGGTAAGATCCTTGAGAGTTTTCGCCCCGAAGAACGTTTTCCAATGATGAGCACTTTTAAAGTTCTG
CTATGTGGCGCGGTATTATCCCGTATTGACGCCGGGCAAGAGCAACTCGGTCGCCGCATACACTATTCTC
AGAATGACTTGGTTGAGTACTCACCAGTCACAGAAAAGCATCTTACGGATGGCATGACAGTAAGAGAATT
ATGCAGTGCTGCCATAACCATGAGTGATAACACTGCGGCCAACTTACTTCTGACAACGATCGGAGGACCG
AAGGAGCTAACCGCTTTTTTGCACAACATGGGGGATCATGTAACTCGCCTTGATCGTTGGGAACCGGAGC
TGAATGAAGCCATACCAAACGACGAGCGTGACACCACGATGCCTGTAGCAATGGCAACAACGTTGCGCAA
ACTATTAACTGGCGAACTACTTACTCTAGCTTCCCGGCAACAATTAATAGACTGGATGGAGGCGGATAAA
GTTGCAGGACCACTTCTGCGCTCGGCCCTTCCGGCTGGCTGGTTTATTGCTGATAAATCTGGAGCCGGTG
AGCGTGGGTCTCGCGGTATCATTGCAGCACTGGGGCCAGATGGTAAGCCCTCCCGTATCGTAGTTATCTA
CACGACGGGGAGTCAGGCAACTATGGATGAACGAAATAGACAGATCGCTGAGATAGGTGCCTCACTGATT
AAGCATTGGTAACTGTCAGACCAAGTTTACTCATATATACTTTAGATTGATTTAAAACTTCATTTTTAAT
TTAAAAGGATCTAGGTGAAGATCCTTTTTGATAATCTCATGACCAAAATCCCTTAACGTGAGTTTTCGTT
CCACTGAGCGTCAGACCCCGTAGAAAAGATCAAAGGATCTTCTTGAGATCCTTTTTTTCTGCGCGTAATC
TGCTGCTTGCAAACAAAAAAACCACCGCTACCAGCGGTGGTTTGTTTGCCGGATCAAGAGCTACCAACTC
TTTTTCCGAAGGTAACTGGCTTCAGCAGAGCGCAGATACCAAATACTGTCCTTCTAGTGTAGCCGTAGTT
AGGCCACCACTTCAAGAACTCTGTAGCACCGCCTACATACCTCGCTCTGCTAATCCTGTTACCAGTGGCT
GCTGCCAGTGGCGATAAGTCGTGTCTTACCGGGTTGGACTCAAGACGATAGTTACCGGATAAGGCGCAGC
GGTCGGGCTGAACGGGGGGTTCGTGCACACAGCCCAGCTTGGAGCGAACGACCTACACCGAACTGAGATA
CCTACAGCGTGAGCTATGAGAAAGCGCCACGCTTCCCGAAGGGAGAAAGGCGGACAGGTATCCGGTAAGC
GGCAGGGTCGGAACAGGAGAGCGCACGAGGGAGCTTCCAGGGGGAAACGCCTGGTATCTTTATAGTCCTG
TCGGGTTTCGCCACCTCTGACTTGAGCGTCGATTTTTGTGATGCTCGTCAGGGGGGCGGAGCCTATGGAA
AAACGCCAGCAACGCGGCCTTTTTACGGTTCCTGGCCTTTTGCTGGCCTTTTGCTCACATGTTCTTTCCT
GCGTTATCCCCTGATTCTGTGGATAACCGTATTACCGCCTTTGAGTGAGCTGATACCGCTCGCCGCAGCC
GAACGACCGAGCGCAGCGAGTCAGTGAGCGAGGAAGCGGAAGAGCGCCCAATACGCAAACCGCCTCTCCC
CGCGCGTTGGCCGATTCATTAATGCAGCTGGCACGACAGGTTTCCCGACTGGAAAGCGGGCAGTGAGCGC
AACGCAATTAATGTGAGTTAGCTCACTCATTAGGCACCCCAGGCTTTACACTTTATGCTTCCGGCTCGTA
TGTTGTGTGGAATTGTGAGCGGATAACAATTTCACACAGGAAACAGCTATGACCATGATTACGCCAAGCG
CGCAATTAACCCTCACTAAAGGGAACAAAAGCTGGAGCTGCAAGCTTAATGTAGTCTTATGCAATACTCT
TGTAGTCTTGCAACATGGTAACGATGAGTTAGCAACATGCCTTACAAGGAGAGAAAAAGCACCGTGCATG
CCGATTGGTGGAAGTAAGGTGGTACGATCGTGCCTTATTAGGAAGGCAACAGACGGGTCTGACATGGATT
GGACGAACCACTGAATTGGAGGCGTGGCCTGGGCGGGACTGGGGAGTGGCGAGCCCTCAGATCCTGCATA
TAAGCAGCTGCTTTTTGCCTGTACTGGGTCTCTCTGGTTAGACCAGATCTGAGCCTGGGAGCTCTCTGGC
TAACTAGGGAACCCACTGCTTAAGCCTCAATAAAGCTTGCCTTGAGTGCTTCAAGTAGTGTGTGCCCGTC
TGTTGTGTGACTCTGGTAACTAGAGATCCCTCAGACCCTTTTAGTCAGTGTGGAAAATCTCTAGCAGTGG
CGCCCGAACAGGGACCTGAAAGCGAAAGGGAAACCAGAGCTCTCTCGACGCAGGACTCGGCTTGCTGAAG
CGCGCACGGCAAGAGGCGAGGGGCGGCGACTGGTGAGTACGCCAAAAATTTTGACTAGCGGAGGCTAGAA
GGAGAGAGATGGGTGCGAGAGCGTCAGTATTAAGCGGGGGAGAATTAGATCGCGATGGGAAAAAATTCGG
TTAAGGCCAGGGGGAAAGAAAAAATATAAATTAAAACATATAGTATGGGCAAGCAGGGAGCTAGAACGAT
TCGCAGTTAATCCTGGCCTGTTAGAAACATCAGAAGGCTGTAGACAAATACTGGGACAGCTACAACCATC
CCTTCAGACAGGATCAGAAGAACTTAGATCATTATATAATACAGTAGCAACCCTCTATTGTGTGCATCAA
AGGATAGAGATAAAAGACACCAAGGAAGCTTTAGACAAGATAGAGGAAGAGCAAAACAAAAGTAAGACCA
CCGCACAGCAAGCGGCCGCTGATCTTCAGACCTGGAGGAGGAGATATGAGGGACAATTGGAGAAGTGAAT
TATATAAATATAAAGTAGTAAAAATTGAACCATTAGGAGTAGCACCCACCAAGGCAAAGAGAAGAGTGGT
GCAGAGAGAAAAAAGAGCAGTGGGAATAGGAGCTTTGTTCCTTGGGTTCTTGGGAGCAGCAGGAAGCACT
ATGGGCGCAGCCTCAATGACGCTGACGGTACAGGCCAGACAATTATTGTCTGGTATAGTGCAGCAGCAGA
ACAATTTGCTGAGGGCTATTGAGGCGCAACAGCATCTGTTGCAACTCACAGTCTGGGGCATCAAGCAGCT
CCAGGCAAGAATCCTGGCTGTGGAAAGATACCTAAAGGATCAACAGCTCCTGGGGATTTGGGGTTGCTCT
GGAAAACTCATTTGCACCACTGCTGTGCCTTGGAATGCTAGTTGGAGTAATAAATCTCTGGAACAGATTG
GAATCACACGACCTGGATGGAGTGGGACAGAGAAATTAACAATTACACAAGCTTAATACACTCCTTAATT
GAAGAATCGCAAAACCAGCAAGAAAAGAATGAACAAGAATTATTGGAATTAGATAAATGGGCAAGTTTGT
GGAATTGGTTTAACATAACAAATTGGCTGTGGTATATAAAATTATTCATAATGATAGTAGGAGGCTTGGT
AGGTTTAAGAATAGTTTTTGCTGTACTTTCTATAGTGAATAGAGTTAGGCAGGGATATTCACCATTATCG
TTTCAGACCCACCTCCCAACCCCGAGGGGACCCGACAGGCCCGAAGGAATAGAAGAAGAAGGTGGAGAGA
GAGACAGAGACAGATCCATTCGATTAGTGAACGGATCTCGACGGTATCGGTTTTAAAAGAAAAGGGGGGA
TTGGGGGGTACAGTGCAGGGGAAAGAATAGTAGACATAATAGCAACAGACATACAAACTAAAGAATTACA
AAAACAAATTACAAAAATTCAAAATTTTATCGTTTAAACGGCGCGCCGGCTCCGGTGCCCGTCAGTGGGC
AGAGCGCACATCGCCCACAGTCCCCGAGAAGTTGGGGGGAGGGGTCGGCAATTGAACCGGTGCCTAGAGA
AGGTGGCGCGGGGTAAACTGGGAAAGTGATGTCGTGTACTGGCTCCGCCTTTTTCCCGAGGGTGGGGGAG
AACCGTATATAAGTGCAGTAGTCGCCGTGAACGTTCTTTTTCGCAACGGGTTTGCCGCCAGAACACAGGT
CCCGGGCTGCAGGAATTCGCCACCATGGATTACAAGGATGACGACGATAAGGCTTCAGACAGCATTTTTG
AGTCATTTCCTTCATATCCACAGTGCTTCATGAGAGATGCCAGCACGAGCCGCCGCTTCACGCCGCCTTC
CACCGCGCTGAGCCCCGGCAAGATGAGCGAGGCGCTGCCGCTGGGCGCCCCGGATGGCGGCGCCGCCCTG
GCCAGCAAGCTGAGGAGCGGCGACCGCAGCATGGTGGAGGTACTAGCTGACCACCCTGGCGAGCTAGTGC
GCACCGACAGCCCCAACTTCCTCTGCTCCGTGCTACCCACTCACTGGCGCTGCAACAAGACCCTGCCCAT
CGCTTTCAAGGTGGTGGCACTGGGGGACGTCCCGGATGGCACTCTGGTCACCGTCATGGCAGGCAACGAT
GAAAACTACTCGGCAGAACTGAGAAATGCTACCGCGGCCATGAAGAACCAGGTAGCGAGATTCAACGACC
TCAGGTTTGTCGGGCGGAGCGGTAGAGGCAAGAGCTTCACTCTGACCATCACCGTCTTTACAAATCCGCC
ACAAGTTGCCACCTACCATAGAGCCATCAAAATCACAGTGGACGGCCCCCGAGAACCCCGAAGACATCGG
CAGAAACTAGATGATCAGACCAAGCCCGGGAGTTTGTCCTTTTCCGAGCGGCTCAGTGAATTGGAGCAGC
TGCGGCGCACGGCCATGAGGGTCAGCCCGCACCACCCAGCCCCCACGCCCAACCCTCGGGCCTCCTTGAA
CCACTCCACTGCCTTTAACCCTCAGCCTCAAAGTCAGATGCAGGATGCCAGGCAGATCCAGCCATCCCCA
CCGTGGTCCTATGACCAGTCCTACCAGTACCTGGGATCCATCACCTCTTCCTCTGTCCACCCAGCGACAC
CCATTTCACCCGGCCGTGCCAGCGGCATGACCAGCCTCTCTGCAGAACTTTCCAGTCGACTCTCAACGGC
TCCGGACCTGACCGCCTTCGGCGACCCACGCCAGTTCCCTACTCTGCCGTCCATCTCCGACCCGCGCATG
CACTACCCAGGCGCCTTCACCTACTCGCCGCCCGTCACGTCGGGCATCGGCATCGGCATGTCAGCCATGA
GCTCGGCCTCTCGCTACCACACCTACCTGCCGCCGCCCTACCCCGGCTCATCACAGGCGCAGGCCGGGCC
CTTCCAGACCGGCTCGCCCTCCTACCATCTATACTACGGCGCCTCGGCCGGTTCCTACCAGTTCTCCATG
GTGGGCGGAGAGAGATCGCCCCCGCGCATCCTGCCGCCCTGCACCAACGCATCCACCGGCGCCGCGCTGC
TCAACCCCAGCCTCCCCAGCCAGAGCGACGTGGTGGAGACCGAGGGCAGCCATAGCAACTCGCCCACCAA
CATGCCCCCCGCGCGCCTGGAGGAGGCCGTCTGGCGGCCCTACTGAGCTAGCCTAGTGCCATTTGTTCAG
TGGTTCGTAGGGCTTTCCCCCACTGTTTGGCTTTCAGTTATATGGATGATGTGGTATTGGGGGCCAAGTC
TGTACAGCATCTTGAGTCCCTTTTTACCGCTGTTACCAATTTTCTTTTGTCTTTGGGTATACATTTAAAC
CCTAACAAAACAAAGAGATGGGGTTACTCTCTAAATTTTATGGGTTATGTCATTGGATGTTATGGGTCCT
TGCCACAAGAACACATCATACAAAAAATCAAAGAATGTTTTAGAAAACTTCCTATTAACAGGCCTATTGA
TTGGAAAGTATGTCAACGAATTGTGGGTCTTTTGGGTTTTGCTGCCCCTTTTACACAATGTGGTTATCCT
GCGTTGATGCCTTTGTATGCATGTATTCAATCTAAGCAGGCTTTCACTTTCTCGCCAACTTACAAGGCCT
TTCTGTGTAAACAATACCTGAACCTTTACCCCGTTGCCCGGCAACGGCCACCTCTGTGCCAAGTGTTTGC
TGACGCAACCCCCACTGGCTGGGGCTTGGTCATGGGCCATCAGCGCATGCGTGGAACCTTTTCGGCTCCT
CTGCCGATCCATACTGCGGAACTCCTAGCCGCTTGTTTTGCTCGCAGCAGGTCTGGAGCAAACATTATCG
GGACTGATAACTCTGTTGTCCTATCCCGCAAATATACATCGTTTCCATGGCTGCTAGGCTGTGCTGCCAA
CTGGATCCTGCGCGGGACGTCCTTTGTTTACGTCCCGTCGGCGCTGAATCCTGCGGACGACCCTTCTCGG
GGTCGCTTGGGACTCTCTCGTCCCCTTCTCCGTCTGCCGTTCCGACCGACCACGGGGCGCACCTCTCTTT
ACGCGGACTCCCCGTCTGTGCCTTCTCATCTGCCGGACCGTGTGCACTTCGCTTCACCTCTGCACGTCGC
ATGGAGACCACCGTGAACGCCCACCAAATATTGCCCAAGGTCTTACATAAGAGGACTCTTGGACTCTCAG
CAATGTCAACGACCGACCTTGAGGCATACTTCAAAGACTGTTTGTTTAAAGACTGGGAGGAGTTGGGGGA
GGAGATTAGGTTAAAGGTCTTTGTACTAGGAGGCTGTAGGCATAAATTGGTCTGCGCACCAGCACCATGG
CGCAATCACTAGAGCGGGGTACCTTTAAGACCAATGACTTACAAGGCAGCTGTAGATCTTAGCCACTTTT
TAAAAGAAAAGGGGGGACTGGAAGGGCTAATTCACTCCCAACGAAGACAAGATCTGCTTTTTGCTTGTAC
TGGGTCTCTCTGGTTAGACCAGATCTGAGCCTGGGAGCTCTCTGGCTAACTAGGGAACCCACTGCTTAAG
CCTCAATAAAGCTTGCCTTGAGTGCTTCAAGTAGTGTGTGCCCGTCTGTTGTGTGACTCTGGTAACTAGA
GATCCCTCAGACCCTTTTAGTCAGTGTGGAAAATCTCTAGCAGTAGTAGTTCATGTCATCTTATTATTCA
GTATTTATAACTTGCAAAGAAATGAATATCAGAGAGTGAGAGGAACTTGTTTATTGCAGCTTATAATGGT
TACAAATAAAGCAATAGCATCACAAATTTCACAAATAAAGCATTTTTTTCACTGCATTCTAGTTGTGGTT
TGTCCAAACTCATCAATGTATCTTATCATGTCTGGCTCTAGCTATCCCGCCCCTAACTCCGCCCAGTTCC
GCCCATTCTCCGCCCCATGGCTGACTAATTTTTTTTATTTATGCAGAGGCCGAGGCCGCCTCGGCCTCTG
AGCTATTCCAGAAGTAGTGAGGAGGCTTTTTTGGAGGCCTAGGCTTTTGCGTCGAGACGTACCCAATTCG
CCCTATAGTGAGTCGTATTACGCGCGCTCACTGGCCGTCGTTTTACAACGTCGTGACTGGGAAAACCCTG
GCGTTACCCAACTTAATCGCCTTGCAGCACATCCCCCTTTCGCCAGCTGGCGTAATAGCGAAGAGGCCCG
CACCGATCGCCCTTCCCAACAGTTGCGCAGCCTGAATGGCGAATGGCGCG
[124 nt withheld, positions 7891-8014]
C
[91 nt withheld, positions 8016-8106]
A
[49 nt withheld, positions 8108-8156]
CCTTTGACGTTGGAGTCCACGTTCTTT
[37 nt withheld, positions 8184-8220]
ACCCTATCTCGGTCTATTCTTTTGATTTATAAGGGATTTTGCCGATTTCGGCCTATTGGTTAAAAAATGA
GCTGATTTAACAAAAATTTAACGCGAATTTTAACAAAATATTAACGTTTACAATTTCC
