>Addgene plasmid #64894 | Flag-mRunx1c | addgene partial sequence | sequence record 115386 | EF1a-F_alt 5'-gccgtgaacgttctttttc-3'
CAGGAATTCGCCACCATGGATTACAAGGATGACGACGATAAGGCTTCAGACAGCATTTTTGAGTCATTTC
CTTCATATCCACAGTGCTTCATGAGAGATGCCAGCACGAGCCGCCGCTTCACGCCGCCTTCCACCGCGCT
GAGCCCCGGCAAGATGAGCGAGGCGCTGCCGCTGGGCGCCCCGGATGGCGGCGCCGCCCTGGCCAGCAAG
CTGAGGAGCGGCGACCGCAGCATGGTGGAGGTACTAGCTGACCACCCTGGCGAGCTAGTGCGCACCGACA
GCCCCAACTTCCTCTGCTCCGTGCTACCCACTCACTGGCGCTGCAACAAGACCCTGCCCATCGCTTTCAA
GGTGGTGGCACTGGGGGACGTCCCGGATGGCACTCTGGTCACCGTCATGGCAGGCAACGATGAAAACTAC
TCGGCAGAACTGAGAAATGCTACCGCGGCCATGAAGAACCAGGTAGCGAGATTCAACGACCTCAGGTTTG
TCGGGCGGAGCGGTAGAGGCAAGAGCTTCACTCTGACCATCACCGTCTTTACAAATCCGCCACAAGTTGC
CACCTACCATAGAGCCATCAAAATCACAGTGGACGGCCCCCGAGAACCCCGAAGACATCGGCAGAAACTA
GATGATCAGACCAAGCCCGGGAGTTTGTCCTTTTCCGAGCGGCTCAGTGAATTGGAGCAGCTGCGGCGCA
CGGCCATGAGGGTCAGCCCGCACCACCCAGCCCCCACGCCCAACCCTCGGGCCTCCTTGAACCACTCCAC
TGCCTTTAACCCTCAGCCTCAAAGTCAGATGCAGGATGCCAGGCAGATCCAGCCATCC
