>Addgene plasmid #64894 | Flag-mRunx1c | addgene partial sequence | sequence record 115399 | SV40pA-R 5'-GAAATTTGTGATGCTATTGC-3'
GTTCCTCTCACTCTCTGATATTCATTTCTTTGCAAGTTATAAATACTGAATAATAAGATGACATGAACTA
CTACTGCTAGAGATTTTCCACACTGACTAAAAGGGTCTGAGGGATCTCTAGTTACCAGAGTCACACAACA
GACGGGCACACACTACTTGAAGCACTCAAGGCAAGCTTTATTGAGGCTTAAGCAGTGGGTTCCCTAGTTA
GCCAGAGAGCTCCCAGGCTCAGATCTGGTCTAACCAGAGAGACCCAGTACAAGCAAAAAGCAGATCTTGT
CTTCGTTGGGAGTGAATTAGCCCTTCCAGTCCCCCCTTTTCTTTTAAAAAGTGGCTAAGATCTACAGCTG
CCTTGTAAGTCATTGGTCTTAAAGGTACCCCGCTCTAGTGATTGCGCCATGGTGCTGGTGCGCAGACCAA
TTTATGCCTACAGCCTCCTAGTACAAAGACCTTTAACCTAATCTCCTCCCCCAACTCCTCCCAGTCTTTA
AACAAACAGTCTTTGAAGTATGCCTCAAGGTCGGTCGTTGACATTGCTGAGAGTCCAAGAGTCCTCTTAT
GTAAGACCTTGGGCAATATTTGGTGGGCGTTCACGGTGGTCTCCATGCGACGTGCAGAGGTGAAGCGAAG
TGCACACGGTCCGGCAGATGAGAAGGCACAGACGGGGAGTCCGCGTAAAGAGAGGTGCGCCCCGTGGTCG
GTCGGAACGGCAGACGGAGA
